>Addgene plasmid #140841 | pBz118_His_CsoS2 | depositor full sequence | sequence record 273557 | pBz118_His_CsoS2 sequence 7247 bps
TTCTTGAAGACGAAAGGGCCTCGTGATACGCCTATTTTTATAGGTTAATGTCATGATAATAATGGTTTCT
TAGACGTCAGGTGGCACTTTTCGGGGAAATGTGCGCGGAACCCCTATTTGTTTATTTTTCTAAATACATT
CAAATATGTATCCGCTCATGAGACAATAACCCTGATAAATGCTTCAATAATATTGAAAAAGGAAGAGTAT
GAGTATTCAACATTTCCGTGTCGCCCTTATTCCCTTTTTTGCGGCATTTTGCCTTCCTGTTTTTGCTCAC
CCAGAAACGCTGGTGAAAGTAAAAGATGCTGAAGATCAGTTGGGTGCACGAGTGGGTTACATCGAACTGG
ATCTCAACAGCGGTAAGATCCTTGAGAGTTTTCGCCCCGAAGAACGTTTTCCAATGATGAGCACTTTTAA
AGTTCTGCTATGTGGCGCGGTATTATCCCGTGTTGACGCCGGGCAAGAGCAACTCGGTCGCCGCATACAC
TATTCTCAGAATGACTTGGTTGAGTACTCACCAGTCACAGAAAAGCATCTTACGGATGGCATGACAGTAA
GAGAATTATGCAGTGCTGCCATAACCATGAGTGATAACACTGCGGCCAACTTACTTCTGACAACGATCGG
AGGACCGAAGGAGCTAACCGCTTTTTTGCACAACATGGGGGATCATGTAACTCGCCTTGATCGTTGGGAA
CCGGAGCTGAATGAAGCCATACCAAACGACGAGCGTGACACCACGATGCCTGCAGCAATGGCAACAACGT
TGCGCAAACTATTAACTGGCGAACTACTTACTCTAGCTTCCCGGCAACAATTAATAGACTGGATGGAGGC
GGATAAAGTTGCAGGACCACTTCTGCGCTCGGCCCTTCCGGCTGGCTGGTTTATTGCTGATAAATCTGGA
GCCGGTGAGCGTGGCTCTCGCGGTATCATTGCAGCACTGGGGCCAGATGGTAAGCCCTCCCGTATCGTAG
TTATCTACACGACGGGGAGTCAGGCAACTATGGATGAACGAAATAGACAGATCGCTGAGATAGGTGCCTC
ACTGATTAAGCATTGGTAACTGTCAGACCAAGTTTACTCATATATACTTTAGATTGATTTAAAACTTCAT
TTTTAATTTAAAAGGATCTAGGTGAAGATCCTTTTTGATAATCTCATGACCAAAATCCCTTAACGTGAGT
TTTCGTTCCACTGAGCGTCAGACCCCGTAGAAAAGATCAAAGGATCTTCTTGAGATCCTTTTTTTCTGCG
CGTAATCTGCTGCTTGCAAACAAAAAAACCACCGCTACCAGCGGTGGTTTGTTTGCCGGATCAAGAGCTA
CCAACTCTTTTTCCGAAGGTAACTGGCTTCAGCAGAGCGCAGATACCAAATACTGTCCTTCTAGTGTAGC
CGTAGTTAGGCCACCACTTCAAGAACTCTGTAGCACCGCCTACATACCTCGCTCTGCTAATCCTGTTACC
AGTGGCTGCTGCCAGTGGCGATAAGTCGTGTCTTACCGGGTTGGACTCAAGACGATAGTTACCGGATAAG
GCGCAGCGGTCGGGCTGAACGGGGGGTTCGTGCACACAGCCCAGCTTGGAGCGAACGACCTACACCGAAC
TGAGATACCTACAGCGTGAGCTATGAGAAAGCGCCACGCTTCCCGAAGGGAGAAAGGCGGACAGGTATCC
GGTAAGCGGCAGGGTCGGAACAGGAGAGCGCACGAGGGAGCTTCCAGGGGGAAACGCCTGGTATCTTTAT
AGTCCTGTCGGGTTTCGCCACCTCTGACTTGAGCGTCGATTTTTGTGATGCTCGTCAGGGGGGCGGAGCC
TATGGAAAAACGCCAGCAACGCGGCCTTTTTACGGTTCCTGGCCTTTTGCTGGCCTTTTGCTCACATGTT
CTTTCCTGCGTTATCCCCTGATTCTGTGGATAACCGTATTACCGCCTTTGAGTGAGCTGATACCGCTCGC
CGCAGCCGAACGACCGAGCGCAGCGAGTCAGTGAGCGAGGAAGCGGAAGAGCGCCTGATGCGGTATTTTC
TCCTTACGCATCTGTGCGGTATTTCACACCGCAATGGTGCACTCTCAGTACAATCTGCTCTGATGCCGCA
TAGTTAAGCCAGTATACACTCCGCTATCGCTACGTGACTGGGTCATGGCTGCGCCCCGACACCCGCCAAC
ACCCGCTGACGCGCCCTGACGGGCTTGTCTGCTCCCGGCATCCGCTTACAGACAAGCTGTGACCGCCTCC
GGGAGCTGCATGTGTCAGAGGTTTTCACCGTCATCACCGAAACGCGCGAGGCAGCTGCGGTAAAGCTCAT
CAGCGTGGTCGTGAAGCGATTCACAGATGTCTGCCTGTTCATCCGCGTCCAGCTCGTTGAGTTTCTCCAG
AAGCGTTAATGTCTGGCTTCTGATAAAGCGGGCCATGTTAAGGGCGGTTTTTTCCTGTTTGGTCACTGAT
GCCTCCGTGTAAGGGGGATTTCTGTTCATGGGGGTAATGATACCGATGAAACGAGAGAGGATGCTCACGA
TACGGGTTACTGATGATGAACATGCCCGGTTACTGGAACGTTGTGAGGGTAAACAACTGGCGGTATGGAT
GCGGCGGGACCAGAGAAAAATCACTCAGGGTCAATGCCAGCGCTTCGTTAATACAGATGTAGGTGTTCCA
CAGGGTAGCCAGCAGCATCCTGCGATGCAGATCCGGAACATAATGGTGCAGGGCGCTGACTTCCGCGTTT
CCAGACTTTACGAAACACGGAAACCGAAGACCATTCATGTTGTTGCTCAGGTCGCAGACGTTTTGCAGCA
GCAGTCGCTTCACGTTCGCTCGCGTATCGGTGATTCATTCTGCTAACCAGTAAGGCAACCCCGCCAGCCT
AGCCGGGTCCTCAACGACAGGAGCACGATCATGCGCACCCGTGGCCAGGACCCAACGCTGCCCGAGATGC
GCCGCGTGCGGCTGCTGGAGATGGCGGACGCGATGGATATGTTCTGCCAAGGGTTGGTTTGCGCATTCAC
AGTTCTCCGCAAGAATTGATTGGCTCCAATTCTTGGAGTGGTGAATCCGTTAGCGAGGTGCCGCCGGCTT
CCATTCAGGTCGAGGTGGCCCGGCTCCATGCACCGCGACGCAACGCGGGGAGGCAGACAAGGTATAGGGC
GGCGCCTACAATCCATGCCAACCCGTTCCATGTGCTCGCCGAGGCGGCATAAATCGCCGTGACGATCAGC
GGTCCAGTGATCGAAGTTAGGCTGGTAAGAGCCGCGAGCGATCCTTGAAGCTGTCCCTGATGGTCGTCAT
CTACCTGCCTGGACAGCATGGCCTGCAACGCGGGCATCCCGATGCCGCCGGAAGCGAGAAGAATCATAAT
GGGGAAGGCCATCCAGCCTCGCGTCGCGAACGCCAGCAAGACGTAGCCCAGCGCGTCGGCCGCCATGCCG
GCGATAATGGCCTGCTTCTCGCCGAAACGTTTGGTGGCGGGACCAGTGACGAAGGCTTGAGCGAGGGCGT
GCAAGATTCCGAATACCGCAAGCGACAGGCCGATCATCGTCGCGCTCCAGCGAAAGCGGTCCTCGCCGAA
AATGACCCAGAGCGCTGCCGGCACCTGTCCTACGAGTTGCATGATAAAGAAGACAGTCATAAGTGCGGCG
ACGATAGTCATGCCCCGCGCCCACCGGAAGGAGCTGACTGGGTTGAAGGCTCTCAAGGGCATCGGTCGAC
GCTCTCCCTTATGCGACTCCTGCATTAGGAAGCAGCCCAGTAGTAGGTTGAGGCCGTTGAGCACCGCCGC
CGCAAGGAATGGTGCATGCAAGGAGATGGCGCCCAACAGTCCCCCGGCCACGGGGCCTGCCACCATACCC
ACGCCGAAACAAGCGCTCATGAGCCCGAAGTGGCGAGCCCGATCTTCCCCATCGGTGATGTCGGCGATAT
AGGCGCCAGCAACCGCACCTGTGGCGCCGGTGATGCCGGCCACGATGCGTCCGGCGTAGAGGATCGAGAT
CTCGATCCCGCGAAATTAATACGACTCACTATAGGGACACCACAACGGTTTCCCTCTAGAAATAATTTTG
TTTAACTTTAAGAAGGAGATATACCATGTCCCACCATCACCATCACCATCCTTCACAGTCAGGAATGAAT
CCTGCCGACCTGAGCGGACTCTCTGGCAAGGAACTGGCACGCGCACGCCGCGCTGCACTATCCAAGCAAG
GGAAAGCAGCTGTTTCTAATAAAACGGCTAGCGTAAACCGTAGCACTAAACAGGCGGCATCTTCGATCAA
TACAAATCAGGTGCGCTCTTCTGTAAATGAAGTGCCCACTGATTACCAAATGGCGGATCAATTGTGCTCT
ACGATTGATCATGCTGACTTTGGTACCGAAAGCAATCGCGTTAGAGATCTCTGCCGTCAACGCAGAGAGG
CACTATCAACTATCGGTAAAAAAGCGGTTAAAACCAACGGCAAGCCGTCGGGTCGCGTTCGACCACAGCA
ATCAGTGGTTCACAACGACGCAATGATCGAAAATGCCGGTGATACTAACCAATCATCGTCCACTTCATTA
AATAATGAACTTTCCGAAATCTGCTCCATAGCAGACGACATGCCGGAGCGTTTTGGTTCACAAGCCAAAA
CCGTCCGTGATATCTGCCGTGCACGCCGTCAAGCGCTCTCTGAGCGTGGAACTCGCGCCGTGCCGCCAAA
GCCGCAATCTCAAGGTGGTCCAGGACGCAATGGCTATCAAATTGATGGATACCTAGATACCGCACTTCAT
GGCCGCGATGCCGCCAAGCGCCACCGTGAAATGCTCTGTCAATACGGCCGCGGCACAGCACCTTCCTGCA
AGCCAACAGGCCGTGTCAAAAATTCTGTACAGTCGGGCAACGCAGCGCCAAAAAAGGTTGAAACCGGTCA
CACCCTATCCGGCGGATCTGTTACGGGCACGCAAGTGGATCGTAAATCTCATGTGACTGGAAACGAGCCG
GGCACTTGCCGAGCAGTCACGGGCACCGAGTACGTAGGTACTGAGCAATTCACCTCTTTTTGCAATACCA
GCCCCAAGCCAAATGCGACGAAGGTCAATGTGACCACAACGGCTCGTGGTCGCCCTGTTAGCGGTACGGA
AGTTTCACGGACCGAGAAGGTAACTGGCAACGAATCCGGTGTCTGCCGTAACGTTACCGGCACCGAATAC
ATGAGTAATGAAGCTCACTTTTCTCTATGTGGAACAGCCGCAAAGCCTTCACAAGCGGATAAAGTCATGT
TCGGCGCCACAGCACGAACGCATCAAGTGGTCAGTGGCAGTGATGAATTCAGGCCCTCTTCTGTTACGGG
TAACGAATCGGGTGCAAAACGCACAATTACCGGCTCGCAGTACGCAGACGAAGGTCTTGCGCGACTCACG
ATCAACGGAGCACCTGCAAAAGTAGCCAGAACCCACACCTTTGCGGGCTCTGACGTTACCGGCACGGAAA
TCGGTCGCTCTACTCGCGTAACTGGTGATGAAAGCGGTTCGTGTCGTTCAATCTCAGGCACCGAGTATCT
CAGTAACGAGCAATTCCAATCCTTTTGTGACACAAAACCTCAACGCAGCCCGTTCAAGGTTGGCCAAGAT
CGCACGAACAAGGGTCAGTCTGTGACTGGTAACTTGGTTGATCGTTCCGAACTGGTTACAGGTAACGAAC
CAGGTTCATGCTCTCGGGTTACAGGCTCTCAGTATGGCCAAAGCAAAATCTGCGGTGGTGGCGTGGGAAA
AGTGCGCTCAATGCGCACCCTTCGCGGCACCTCAGTATCTGGCCAACAGCTAGATCATGCCCCAAAGATG
TCCGGTGACGAGCGCGGCGGGTGCATGCCCGTCACCGGTAATGAGTACTACGGTCGTGAACATTTCGAAC
CGTTTTGTACGAGCACCCCAGAGCCCGAAGCTCAATCAACTGAACAATCATTGACCTGTGAAGGACAAAT
TATTAGCGGCACTTCAGTTGACGCCAGTGATTTGGTCACAGGAAATGAAATCGGTGAACAGCAACTCATC
AGCGGTGACGCCTATGTTGGCGCGCAGCAGACAGGTTGCCTTCCCACTAGTCCACGCTTCAACCAAACTG
GCAATGTTCAGTCAATGGGTTTTAAGAACACCAATCAGCCAGAACAAAACTTTGCACCAGGTGAAGTAAT
GCCTACTGACTTTAGTATTCAAACCCCAGCTCGCTCGGCTCAGAATCGCATTACAGGTAACGACATTGCG
CCCTCAGGTCGCATTACAGGCCCTGGTATGCTGGCAACCGGCTTGATTACAGGAACCCCCGAATTCAGGC
ACGCTGCGCGCGAGTTGGTTGGTTCTCCACAACCCATGGCAATGGCCATGGCCAACCGTAATAAGGCTGC
TCAAGCACCTGTTGTGCAGCCAGAAGTGGTTGCAACTCAGGAAAAGCCTGAGTTGGTATGTGCACCAAGA
AGCGATCAAATGGATCGTGTGAGTGGCGAAGGCAAAGAACGTTGCCACATCACTGGCGATGACTGGTCAG
TTAACAAGCACATCACCGGTACAGCCGGTCAATGGGCGAGTGGTCGCAACCCTTCCATGCGCGGTAATGC
GCGTGTGGTCGAAACCAGCGCGTTTGCCAATCGCAATGTGCCAAAACCTGAAAAGCCGGGCTCCAAGATC
ACGGGCAGTAGTGGTAATGACACCCAAGGTAGTCTGATCACTTACTCCGGCGGCGCGCGCGGTTGATTAA
GTAAAGCGGTTAAGATCCGGCTGCTAACAAAGCCCGAAAGGAAGCTGAGTTGGCTGCTGCCACCGCTGAG
CAATAACTAGCATAACCCCTTGGGGCCTCTAAACGGGTCTTGAGGGGTTTTTTGCTGAAAGGAGGAACTA
TATCCGGATATCCACAGGACGGGTGTGGTCGCCATGATCGCGTAGTCGATAGTGGCTCCAAGTAGCGAAG
CGAGCAGGACTGGGCGGCGGCCAAAGCGGTCGGACAGTGCTCCGAGAACGGGTGCGCATAGAAATTGCAT
CAACGCATATAGCGCTAGCAGCACGCCATAGTGACTGGCGATGCTGTCGGAATGGACGATATCCCGCAAG
AGGCCCGGCAGTACCGGCATAACCAAGCCTATGCCTACAGCATCCAGGGTGACGGTGCCGAGGATGACGA
TGAGCGCATTGTTAGATTTCATACACGGTGCCTGACTGCGTTAGCAATTTAACTGTGATAAACTACCGCA
TTAAAGCTTATCGATGATAAGCTGTCAAACATGAGAA
Features (pLannotate 1.2.2; 15 found; start..end, strand, type, name):
    104..208     +  promoter       AmpR promoter: bla
    209..1066    +  CDS            bla: BLAT_ECOLX - Experimental evidence at protein level: Swiss-Prot protein existence level 1. TEM-type are the most prevalent beta-lactamases in enterobacteria; they hydrolyze the beta-lactam bond in susceptible beta-lactam antibiotics, thus conferring resistance to penicillins and cephalosporins. TEM-3 and TEM-4 are capable of hydrolyzing cefotaxime and ceftazidime. TEM-5 is capable of hydrolyzing ceftazidime. TEM-6 is capable of hydrolyzing ceftazidime and aztreonam. TEM-8/CAZ-2, TEM- 16/CAZ-7 and TEM-24/CAZ-6 are markedly active against ceftazidime. IRT- 4 shows resistance to beta-lactamase in
   1240..1828    +  rep_origin     ori: high-copy-number ColE1/pMB1/pBR322/pUC origin of replication
   2014..2153    -  misc_feature   bom: basis of mobility region from pBR322
   2255..2446    -  CDS            rop: Rop protein, which maintains plasmids at low copy number; rop
   2463..2843    +  CDS            YPB1_ECOLX: Protein predicted: Swiss-Prot protein existence level 4. From Escherichia coli.
   3085..3985    -  CDS            TcR (fragment): tetracycline efflux protein; tet; confers resistance to tetracycline
   4007..4025    +  promoter       T7 promoter: promoter for bacteriophage T7 RNA polymerase
   4057..4079    +  RBS            RBS: efficient ribosome binding site from bacteriophage T7 gene 10 (Olins and Rangwala, 1989)
   4092..4109    +  CDS            6xHis: 6xHis affinity tag
   4110..6713    +  CDS            csoS2: CSOS2_HALNC - Experimental evidence at protein level: Swiss-Prot protein existence level 1. Unlike beta-carboxysomes, alpha-carboxysomes (Cb) can form without cargo protein. CsoS2 is essential for Cb formation and is also capable of targeting foreign proteins to the Cb. The Cb shell assembles with the aid of CsoS2; CsoS1A, CsoS1B and CsoS1C form the majority of the shell while CsoS4A and CsoS4B form vertices. CsoS1D forms pseudohexamers that probably control metabolite flux into and out of the shell. From Halothiobacillus neapolitanus (strain ATCC 23641 / c2) (Thiobacillus neapolitanus).
   6740..6789    +  CDS            SET1 (fragment): solubility-enhancement tag derived from T7 phage gene 10B
   6797..6844    +  terminator     T7 terminator: transcription terminator for bacteriophage T7 RNA polymerase
   6870..7162    -  CDS            TcR (fragment): tetracycline efflux protein; tet; confers resistance to tetracycline
   7210..7238    -  promoter       tet promoter: E. coli promoter for tetracycline efflux protein gene
