>Addgene plasmid #140841 | pBz118_His_CsoS2 | addgene full sequence | sequence record 305689 | Addgene NGS Result
TGGCGAGCCCGATCTTCCCCATCGGTGATGTCGGCGATATAGGCGCCAGCAACCGCACCTGTGGCGCCGG
TGATGCCGGCCACGATGCGTCCGGCGTAGAGGATCGAGATCTCGATCCCGCGAAATTAATACGACTCACT
ATAGGGACACCACAACGGTTTCCCTCTAGAAATAATTTTGTTTAACTTTAAGAAGGAGATATACCATGTC
CCACCATCATCATCATCATCCTTCACAGTCAGGAATGAATCCTGCCGACCTGAGCGGACTCTCTGGCAAG
GAACTGGCACGCGCACGCCGCGCTGCACTATCCAAGCAAGGGAAAGCAGCTGTTTCTAATAAAACGGCTA
GCGTAAACCGTAGCACTAAACAGGCGGCATCTTCGATCAATACAAATCAGGTGCGCTCTTCTGTAAATGA
AGTGCCCACTGATTACCAAATGGCGGATCAATTGTGCTCTACGATTGATCATGCTGACTTTGGTACCGAA
AGCAATCGCGTTAGAGATCTCTGCCGTCAACGCAGAGAGGCACTATCAACTATCGGTAAAAAAGCGGTTA
AAACCAACGGCAAGCCGTCGGGTCGCGTTCGACCACAGCAATCAGTGGTTCACAACGACGCAATGATCGA
AAATGCCGGTGATACTAACCAATCATCGTCCACTTCATTAAATAATGAACTTTCCGAAATCTGCTCCATA
GCAGACGACATGCCGGAGCGTTTTGGTTCACAAGCCAAAACCGTCCGTGATATCTGCCGTGCACGCCGTC
AAGCGCTCTCTGAGCGTGGAACTCGCGCCGTGCCGCCAAAGCCGCAATCTCAAGGTGGTCCAGGACGCAA
TGGCTATCAAATTGATGGATACCTAGATACCGCACTTCATGGCCGCGATGCCGCCAAGCGCCACCGTGAA
ATGCTCTGTCAATACGGCCGCGGCACAGCACCTTCCTGCAAGCCAACAGGCCGTGTCAAAAATTCTGTAC
AGTCGGGCAACGCAGCGCCAAAAAAGGTTGAAACCGGTCACACCCTATCCGGCGGATCTGTTACGGGCAC
GCAAGTGGATCGTAAATCTCATGTGACTGGAAACGAGCCGGGCACTTGCCGAGCAGTCACGGGCACCGAG
TACGTAGGTACTGAGCAATTCACCTCTTTTTGCAATACCAGCCCCAAGCCAAATGCGACGAAGGTCAATG
TGACCACAACGGCTCGTGGTCGCCCTGTTAGCGGTACGGAAGTTTCACGGACCGAGAAGGTAACTGGCAA
CGAATCCGGTGTCTGCCGTAACGTTACCGGCACCGAATACATGAGTAATGAAGCTCACTTTTCTCTATGT
GGAACAGCCGCAAAGCCTTCACAAGCGGATAAAGTCATGTTCGGCGCCACAGCACGAACGCATCAAGTGG
TCAGTGGCAGTGATGAATTCAGGCCCTCTTCTGTTACGGGTAACGAATCGGGTGCAAAACGCACAATTAC
CGGCTCGCAGTACGCAGACGAAGGTCTTGCGCGACTCACGATCAACGGAGCACCTGCAAAAGTAGCCAGA
ACCCACACCTTTGCGGGCTCTGACGTTACCGGCACGGAAATCGGTCGCTCTACTCGCGTAACTGGTGATG
AAAGCGGTTCGTGTCGTTCAATCTCAGGCACCGAGTATCTCAGTAACGAGCAATTCCAATCCTTTTGTGA
CACAAAACCTCAACGCAGCCCGTTCAAGGTTGGCCAAGATCGCACGAACAAGGGTCAGTCTGTGACTGGT
AACTTGGTTGATCGTTCCGAACTGGTTACAGGTAACGAACCAGGTTCATGCTCTCGGGTTACAGGCTCTC
AGTATGGCCAAAGCAAAATCTGCGGTGGTGGCGTGGGAAAAGTGCGCTCAATGCGCACCCTTCGCGGCAC
CTCAGTATCTGGCCAACAGCTAGATCATGCCCCAAAGATGTCCGGTGACGAGCGCGGCGGGTGCATGCCC
GTCACCGGTAATGAGTACTACGGTCGTGAACATTTCGAACCGTTTTGTACGAGCACCCCAGAGCCCGAAG
CTCAATCAACTGAACAATCATTGACCTGTGAAGGACAAATTATTAGCGGCACTTCAGTTGACGCCAGTGA
TTTGGTCACAGGAAATGAAATCGGTGAACAGCAACTCATCAGCGGTGACGCCTATGTTGGCGCGCAGCAG
ACAGGTTGCCTTCCCACTAGTCCACGCTTCAACCAAACTGGCAATGTTCAGTCAATGGGTTTTAAGAACA
CCAATCAGCCAGAACAAAACTTTGCACCAGGTGAAGTAATGCCTACTGACTTTAGTATTCAAACCCCAGC
TCGCTCGGCTCAGAATCGCATTACAGGTAACGACATTGCGCCCTCAGGTCGCATTACAGGCCCTGGTATG
CTGGCAACCGGCTTGATTACAGGAACCCCCGAATTCAGGCACGCTGCGCGCGAGTTGGTTGGTTCTCCAC
AACCCATGGCAATGGCCATGGCCAACCGTAATAAGGCTGCTCAAGCACCTGTTGTGCAGCCAGAAGTGGT
TGCAACTCAGGAAAAGCCTGAGTTGGTATGTGCACCAAGAAGCGATCAAATGGATCGTGTGAGTGGCGAA
GGCAAAGAACGTTGCCACATCACTGGCGATGACTGGTCAGTTAACAAGCACATCACCGGTACAGCCGGTC
AATGGGCGAGTGGTCGCAACCCTTCCATGCGCGGTAATGCGCGTGTGGTCGAAACCAGCGCGTTTGCCAA
TCGCAATGTGCCAAAACCTGAAAAGCCGGGCTCCAAGATCACGGGCAGTAGTGGTAATGACACCCAAGGT
AGTCTGATCACTTACTCCGGCGGCGCGCGCGGTTGATTAAGTAAAGCGGTTAAGATCCGGCTGCTAACAA
AGCCCGAAAGGAAGCTGAGTTGGCTGCTGCCACCGCTGAGCAATAACTAGCATAACCCCTTGGGGCCTCT
AAACGGGTCTTGAGGGGTTTTTTGCTGAAAGGAGGAACTATATCCGGATATCCACAGGACGGGTGTGGTC
GCCATGATCGCGTAGTCGATAGTGGCTCCAAGTAGCGAAGCGAGCAGGACTGGGCGGCGGCCAAAGCGGT
CGGACAGTGCTCCGAGAACGGGTGCGCATAGAAATTGCATCAACGCATATAGCGCTAGCAGCACGCCATA
GTGACTGGCGATGCTGTCGGAATGGACGATATCCCGCAAGAGGCCCGGCAGTACCGGCATAACCAAGCCT
ATGCCTACAGCATCCAGGGTGACGGTGCCGAGGATGACGATGAGCGCATTGTTAGATTTCATACACGGTG
CCTGACTGCGTTAGCAATTTAACTGTGATAAACTACCGCATTAAAGCTTATCGATGATAAGCTGTCAAAC
ATGAGAATTCTTGAAGACGAAAGGGCCTCGTGATACGCCTATTTTTATAGGTTAATGTCATGATAATAAT
GGTTTCTTAGACGTCAGGTGGCACTTTTCGGGGAAATGTGCGCGGAACCCCTATTTGTTTATTTTTCTAA
ATACATTCAAATATGTATCCGCTCATGAGACAATAACCCTGATAAATGCTTCAATAATATTGAAAAAGGA
AGAGTATGAGTATTCAACATTTCCGTGTCGCCCTTATTCCCTTTTTTGCGGCATTTTGCCTTCCTGTTTT
TGCTCACCCAGAAACGCTGGTGAAAGTAAAAGATGCTGAAGATCAGTTGGGTGCACGAGTGGGTTACATC
GAACTGGATCTCAACAGCGGTAAGATCCTTGAGAGTTTTCGCCCCGAAGAACGTTTTCCAATGATGAGCA
CTTTTAAAGTTCTGCTATGTGGCGCGGTATTATCCCGTGTTGACGCCGGGCAAGAGCAACTCGGTCGCCG
CATACACTATTCTCAGAATGACTTGGTTGAGTACTCACCAGTCACAGAAAAGCATCTTACGGATGGCATG
ACAGTAAGAGAATTATGCAGTGCTGCCATAACCATGAGTGATAACACTGCGGCCAACTTACTTCTGACAA
CGATCGGAGGACCGAAGGAGCTAACCGCTTTTTTGCACAACATGGGGGATCATGTAACTCGCCTTGATCG
TTGGGAACCGGAGCTGAATGAAGCCATACCAAACGACGAGCGTGACACCACGATGCCTGCAGCAATGGCA
ACAACGTTGCGCAAACTATTAACTGGCGAACTACTTACTCTAGCTTCCCGGCAACAATTAATAGACTGGA
TGGAGGCGGATAAAGTTGCAGGACCACTTCTGCGCTCGGCCCTTCCGGCTGGCTGGTTTATTGCTGATAA
ATCTGGAGCCGGTGAGCGTGGCTCTCGCGGTATCATTGCAGCACTGGGGCCAGATGGTAAGCCCTCCCGT
ATCGTAGTTATCTACACGACGGGGAGTCAGGCAACTATGGATGAACGAAATAGACAGATCGCTGAGATAG
GTGCCTCACTGATTAAGCATTGGTAACTGTCAGACCAAGTTTACTCATATATACTTTAGATTGATTTAAA
ACTTCATTTTTAATTTAAAAGGATCTAGGTGAAGATCCTTTTTGATAATCTCATGACCAAAATCCCTTAA
CGTGAGTTTTCGTTCCACTGAGCGTCAGACCCCGTAGAAAAGATCAAAGGATCTTCTTGAGATCCTTTTT
TTCTGCGCGTAATCTGCTGCTTGCAAACAAAAAAACCACCGCTACCAGCGGTGGTTTGTTTGCCGGATCA
AGAGCTACCAACTCTTTTTCCGAAGGTAACTGGCTTCAGCAGAGCGCAGATACCAAATACTGTCCTTCTA
GTGTAGCCGTAGTTAGGCCACCACTTCAAGAACTCTGTAGCACCGCCTACATACCTCGCTCTGCTAATCC
TGTTACCAGTGGCTGCTGCCAGTGGCGATAAGTCGTGTCTTACCGGGTTGGACTCAAGACGATAGTTACC
GGATAAGGCGCAGCGGTCGGGCTGAACGGGGGGTTCGTGCACACAGCCCAGCTTGGAGCGAACGACCTAC
ACCGAACTGAGATACCTACAGCGTGAGCTATGAGAAAGCGCCACGCTTCCCGAAGGGAGAAAGGCGGACA
GGTATCCGGTAAGCGGCAGGGTCGGAACAGGAGAGCGCACGAGGGAGCTTCCAGGGGGAAACGCCTGGTA
TCTTTATAGTCCTGTCGGGTTTCGCCACCTCTGACTTGAGCGTCGATTTTTGTGATGCTCGTCAGGGGGG
CGGAGCCTATGGAAAAACGCCAGCAACGCGGCCTTTTTACGGTTCCTGGCCTTTTGCTGGCCTTTTGCTC
ACATGTTCTTTCCTGCGTTATCCCCTGATTCTGTGGATAACCGTATTACCGCCTTTGAGTGAGCTGATAC
CGCTCGCCGCAGCCGAACGACCGAGCGCAGCGAGTCAGTGAGCGAGGAAGCGGAAGAGCGCCTGATGCGG
TATTTTCTCCTTACGCATCTGTGCGGTATTTCACACCGCAATGGTGCACTCTCAGTACAATCTGCTCTGA
TGCCGCATAGTTAAGCCAGTATACACTCCGCTATCGCTACGTGACTGGGTCATGGCTGCGCCCCGACACC
CGCCAACACCCGCTGACGCGCCCTGACGGGCTTGTCTGCTCCCGGCATCCGCTTACAGACAAGCTGTGAC
CGCCTCCGGGAGCTGCATGTGTCAGAGGTTTTCACCGTCATCACCGAAACGCGCGAGGCAGCTGCGGTAA
AGCTCATCAGCGTGGTCGTGAAGCGATTCACAGATGTCTGCCTGTTCATCCGCGTCCAGCTCGTTGAGTT
TCTCCAGAAGCGTTAATGTCTGGCTTCTGATAAAGCGGGCCATGTTAAGGGCGGTTTTTTCCTGTTTGGT
CACTGATGCCTCCGTGTAAGGGGGATTTCTGTTCATGGGGGTAATGATACCGATGAAACGAGAGAGGATG
CTCACGATACGGGTTACTGATGATGAACATGCCCGGTTACTGGAACGTTGTGAGGGTAAACAACTGGCGG
TATGGATGCGGCGGGACCAGAGAAAAATCACTCAGGGTCAATGCCAGCGCTTCGTTAATACAGATGTAGG
TGTTCCACAGGGTAGCCAGCAGCATCCTGCGATGCAGATCCGGAACATAATGGTGCAGGGCGCTGACTTC
CGCGTTTCCAGACTTTACGAAACACGGAAACCGAAGACCATTCATGTTGTTGCTCAGGTCGCAGACGTTT
TGCAGCAGCAGTCGCTTCACGTTCGCTCGCGTATCGGTGATTCATTCTGCTAACCAGTAAGGCAACCCCG
CCAGCCTAGCCGGGTCCTCAACGACAGGAGCACGATCATGCGCACCCGTGGCCAGGACCCAACGCTGCCC
GAGATGCGCCGCGTGCGGCTGCTGGAGATGGCGGACGCGATGGATATGTTCTGCCAAGGGTTGGTTTGCG
CATTCACAGTTCTCCGCAAGAATTGATTGGCTCCAATTCTTGGAGTGGTGAATCCGTTAGCGAGGTGCCG
CCGGCTTCCATTCAGGTCGAGGTGGCCCGGCTCCATGCACCGCGACGCAACGCGGGGAGGCAGACAAGGT
ATAGGGCGGCGCCTACAATCCATGCCAACCCGTTCCATGTGCTCGCCGAGGCGGCATAAATCGCCGTGAC
GATCAGCGGTCCAATGATCGAAGTTAGGCTGGTAAGAGCCGCGAGCGATCCTTGAAGCTGTCCCTGATGG
TCGTCATCTACCTGCCTGGACAGCATGGCCTGCAACGCGGGCATCCCGATGCCGCCGGAAGCGAGAAGAA
TCATAATGGGGAAGGCCATCCAGCCTCGCGTCGCGAACGCCAGCAAGACGTAGCCCAGCGCGTCGGCCGC
CATGCCGGCGATAATGGCCTGCTTCTCGCCGAAACGTTTGGTGGCGGGACCAGTGACGAAGGCTTGAGCG
AGGGCGTGCAAGATTCCGAATACCGCAAGCGACAGGCCGATCATCGTCGCGCTCCAGCGAAAGCGGTCCT
CGCCGAAAATGACCCAGAGCGCTGCCGGCACCTGTCCTACGAGTTGCATGATAAAGAAGACAGTCATAAG
TGCGGCGACGATAGTCATGCCCCGCGCCCACCGGAAGGAGCTGACTGGGTTGAAGGCTCTCAAGGGCATC
GGTCGACGCTCTCCCTTATGCGACTCCTGCATTAGGAAGCAGCCCAGTAGTAGGTTGAGGCCGTTGAGCA
CCGCCGCCGCAAGGAATGGTGCATGCAAGGAGATGGCGCCCAACAGTCCCCCGGCCACGGGGCCTGCCAC
CATACCCACGCCGAAACAAGCGCTCATGAGCCCGAAG
Features (pLannotate 1.2.2; 14 found; start..end, strand, type, name):
    127..145     +  promoter       T7 promoter: promoter for bacteriophage T7 RNA polymerase
    177..199     +  RBS            RBS: efficient ribosome binding site from bacteriophage T7 gene 10 (Olins and Rangwala, 1989)
    230..2833    +  CDS            csoS2: CSOS2_HALNC - Experimental evidence at protein level: Swiss-Prot protein existence level 1. Unlike beta-carboxysomes, alpha-carboxysomes (Cb) can form without cargo protein. CsoS2 is essential for Cb formation and is also capable of targeting foreign proteins to the Cb. The Cb shell assembles with the aid of CsoS2; CsoS1A, CsoS1B and CsoS1C form the majority of the shell while CsoS4A and CsoS4B form vertices. CsoS1D forms pseudohexamers that probably control metabolite flux into and out of the shell. From Halothiobacillus neapolitanus (strain ATCC 23641 / c2) (Thiobacillus neapolitanus).
   2860..2909    +  CDS            SET1 (fragment): solubility-enhancement tag derived from T7 phage gene 10B
   2917..2964    +  terminator     T7 terminator: transcription terminator for bacteriophage T7 RNA polymerase
   2990..3282    -  CDS            TcR (fragment): tetracycline efflux protein; tet; confers resistance to tetracycline
   3330..3358    -  promoter       tet promoter: E. coli promoter for tetracycline efflux protein gene
   3471..3575    +  promoter       AmpR promoter: bla
   3576..4433    +  CDS            bla: BLAT_ECOLX - Experimental evidence at protein level: Swiss-Prot protein existence level 1. TEM-type are the most prevalent beta-lactamases in enterobacteria; they hydrolyze the beta-lactam bond in susceptible beta-lactam antibiotics, thus conferring resistance to penicillins and cephalosporins. TEM-3 and TEM-4 are capable of hydrolyzing cefotaxime and ceftazidime. TEM-5 is capable of hydrolyzing ceftazidime. TEM-6 is capable of hydrolyzing ceftazidime and aztreonam. TEM-8/CAZ-2, TEM- 16/CAZ-7 and TEM-24/CAZ-6 are markedly active against ceftazidime. IRT- 4 shows resistance to beta-lactamase in
   4607..5195    +  rep_origin     ori: high-copy-number ColE1/pMB1/pBR322/pUC origin of replication
   5381..5520    -  misc_feature   bom: basis of mobility region from pBR322
   5622..5813    -  CDS            rop: Rop protein, which maintains plasmids at low copy number; rop
   5830..6210    +  CDS            YPB1_ECOLX: Protein predicted: Swiss-Prot protein existence level 4. From Escherichia coli.
   6452..105     -  CDS            TcR (fragment) (across the origin): tetracycline efflux protein; tet; confers resistance to tetracycline
