[The description below was written by a language model from this plasmid's Addgene catalogue record and pLannotate feature annotations shown in this document.]
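Description:
pBz118_His_CsoS2 is a bacterial expression plasmid built on a modified Novagen pET-14b backbone for producing the carboxysome protein CsoS2 from Halothiobacillus neapolitanus in E. coli. The backbone was altered by removing the built-in His-tag and thrombin recognition site and adding BsaI sites for Golden Gate assembly; these sites were destroyed when the roughly 2.6 kb insert was cloned, giving a total size of 7,247 bp. The plasmid replicates from a pBR322/ColE1-type origin and retains the neighbouring bom and rop elements. The catalogue lists it as high copy, although rop normally moderates copy number. Selection is with ampicillin through the TEM beta-lactamase gene (bla) and its own promoter. The tetracycline resistance gene appears only as fragments on either side of the expression cassette, which interrupts it as is usual in pET-14b, so it should not be functional.

The expression cassette consists of a T7 promoter, the strong phage T7 gene 10 ribosome binding site, an N-terminal hexahistidine tag fused directly to the csoS2 coding sequence, and a T7 terminator. Transcription therefore needs a host that supplies T7 RNA polymerase, while the His-tag allows purification by metal affinity. The 6xHis feature is annotated only in the depositor sequence table, not in the sequencing-derived one, but the two tables otherwise match in length and layout. A short hit to a T7 gene 10B-derived solubility tag lies downstream of the gene and is probably residual vector sequence. CsoS2 is essential for alpha-carboxysome assembly, and the associated publication concerns its multivalent interactions with Rubisco, so the plasmid most likely serves to make recombinant protein for such biochemical studies.
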