Addgene plasmid #140841: pBz118_His_CsoS2
Purpose: Halothiobacillus neapolitanus CsoS2 with N-terminal His-tag, pET-14b backbone
Depositing lab: David Savage. Depositing organization: University of California, Berkeley. Publication: Multivalent interactions between CsoS2 and Rubisco mediate alpha-carboxysome formation. Oltrogge LM, Chaijarasphong T, Chen AW, Bolin ER, Marqusee S, Savage DF. Nat Struct Mol Biol. 2020 Mar;27(3):281-287. doi: 10.1038/s41594-020-0387-7. Epub 2020 Mar 2. PubMed 32123388.
Backbone
  Vector backbone: pET-14b
  Backbone manufacturer: Novagen
  Backbone size w/o insert (bp): 4614
  Total vector size (bp): 7247
  Modifications to backbone: elimination of built-in His-tag and thrombin recognition site; introduction of BsaI sites for Golden Gate assembly
  Vector type: Bacterial Expression
Growth in bacteria
  Bacterial resistance: Ampicillin, 100 μg/mL
  Growth temperature: 37°C
  Growth strain: DH5alpha
  Copy number: High Copy
Gene/Insert
  Gene/Insert name: CsoS2
  Species: Halothiobacillus neapolitanus
  Insert size (bp): 2631
  GenBank ID: AAC32551.1
  Promoter: T7
  Tag / fusion protein: Hexahistidine tag (N terminal on insert)
  Cloning method: Restriction Enzyme; 5′ cloning site BsaI (destroyed during cloning); 3′ cloning site BsaI (destroyed during cloning)
  Sequencing primers: 5′ T7 forward; 3′ T7 reverse
Terms and licenses: Academic/Nonprofit Terms; Industry Terms: Not Available to Industry
How to cite: pBz118_His_CsoS2 was a gift from David Savage (Addgene plasmid # 140841 ; http://n2t.net/addgene:140841 ; RRID:Addgene_140841)
